LOCUS       Exported 6895 bp ds-DNA circular SYN 12-MAY-2021
DEFINITION  AAV vector with hSynapsin promoter, Cre-OFF hCAR (for efficient
            CAV-2 infection), Cre-ON ChETA-mRuby2 (for optogenetic activation),
            and W3SL regulatory cassette (for maximize cloning capacity).
ACCESSION   .
VERSION     .
KEYWORDS    pAAV-hSyn-DIO {hCAR}off-{ChETA-mRuby2}on-W3SL
SOURCE      synthetic DNA construct
  ORGANISM  synthetic DNA construct
REFERENCE   1 (bases 1 to 6895)
  AUTHORS   Li SJ, Vaughan A, Sturgill JF, Kepecs A
  TITLE     A Viral Receptor Complementation Strategy to Overcome CAV-2 Tropism
            for Efficient Retrograde Targeting of Neurons.
  JOURNAL   Neuron. 2018 Jun 6;98(5):905-917.e5. doi:
            10.1016/j.neuron.2018.05.028.
  PUBMED    29879392
REFERENCE   2 (bases 1 to 6895)
  AUTHORS   .
  TITLE     Direct Submission
  JOURNAL   Exported May 12, 2021 from SnapGene Server 1.1.58
            http://www.snapgene.com
FEATURES             Location/Qualifiers
     source          1..6895
                     /organism="synthetic DNA construct"
                     /mol_type="other DNA"
     repeat_region   1..130
                     /label=AAV2 ITR (alternate)
                     /note="Functional equivalent of wild-type AAV2 ITR"
     promoter        175..622
                     /label=hSyn promoter
                     /note="human synapsin I promoter; confers neuron-specific
                     expression (Kugler et al., 2003)"
     protein_bind    660..693
                     /label=lox2272
                     /bound_moiety="Cre recombinase"
                     /note="Cre-mediated recombination occurs in the 8-bp core
                     sequence (GGATACTT). lox2272 sites are compatible with each
                     other, but incompatible with loxP or loxN sites (Lee and
                     Saito, 1988)."
     protein_bind    744..777
                     /label=loxP
                     /bound_moiety="Cre recombinase"
                     /note="Cre-mediated recombination occurs in the 8-bp core
                     sequence (GCATACAT)."
     regulatory      783..792
                     /regulatory_class="other"
                     /note="vertebrate consensus sequence for strong initiation
                     of translation (Kozak, 1987)"
     CDS             1884..1913
                     /codon_start=1
                     /product="Myc (human c-Myc proto-oncogene) epitope tag"
                     /label=Myc
                     /translation="EQKLISEEDL"
     CDS             complement(1928..2638)
                     /codon_start=1
                     /product="monomeric red fluorescent protein derived from
                     mRuby, with improved photophysical properties (Lam et al.,
                     2012)"
                     /label=mRuby2
                     /translation="MVSKGEELIKENMRMKVVMEGSVNGHQFKCTGEGEGNPYMGTQTM
                     RIKVIEGGPLPFAFDILATSFMYGSRTFIKYPKGIPDFFKQSFPEGFTWERVTRYEDGG
                     VVTVMQDTSLEDGCLVYHVQVRGVNFPSNGPVMQKKTKGWEPNTEMMYPADGGLRGYTH
                     MALKVDGGGHLSCSFVTTYRSKKTVGNIKMPGIHAVDHRLERLEESDNEMFVVQREHAV
                     AKFAGLGGGMDELYK"
     regulatory      2635..2644
                     /regulatory_class="other"
                     /note="vertebrate consensus sequence for strong initiation
                     of translation (Kozak, 1987)"
     CDS             complement(2654..3580)
                     /codon_start=1
                     /product="H134R mutant of an N-terminal fragment of
                     channelrhodopsin-2 from the alga Chlamydomonas reinhardtii
                     (Nagel et al., 2005)"
                     /label=ChR2(H134R)
                     /note="blue light-activated cation channel"
                     /translation="MDYGGALSAVGRELLFVTNPVVVNGSVLVPEDQCYCAGWIESRGT
                     NGAQTASNVLQWLAAGFSILLLMFYAYQTWKSTCGWEEIYVCAIEMVKVILEFFFEFKN
                     PSMLYLATGHRVQWLRYATWLLTCPVILIRLSNLTGLSNDYSRRTMGLLVSDIGTIVWG
                     ATSAMATGYVKVIFFCLGLCYGANTFFHAAKAYIEGYHTVPKGRCRQVVTGMAWLFFVS
                     WGMFPILFILGPEGFGVLSVYGSTVGHTIIDLMSKNCWGLLGHYLRVLIHEHILIHGDI
                     RKTTKLNIGGTEIEVETLVEDEAEAGAV"
     regulatory      3577..3586
                     /regulatory_class="other"
                     /note="vertebrate consensus sequence for strong initiation
                     of translation (Kozak, 1987)"
     protein_bind    complement(3591..3624)
                     /label=lox2272
                     /bound_moiety="Cre recombinase"
                     /note="Cre-mediated recombination occurs in the 8-bp core
                     sequence (GGATACTT). lox2272 sites are compatible with each
                     other, but incompatible with loxP or loxN sites (Lee and
                     Saito, 1988)."
     protein_bind    complement(3675..3708)
                     /label=loxP
                     /bound_moiety="Cre recombinase"
                     /note="Cre-mediated recombination occurs in the 8-bp core
                     sequence (GCATACAT)."
     primer_bind     complement(3778..3798)
                     /label=WPRE-R
                     /note="WPRE, reverse primer"
     repeat_region   4158..4298
                     /label=AAV2 ITR
                     /note="inverted terminal repeat of adeno-associated virus
                     serotype 2"
     repeat_region   4158..4287
                     /label=AAV2 ITR
     rep_origin      4373..4828
                     /direction=RIGHT
                     /label=f1 ori
                     /note="f1 bacteriophage origin of replication; arrow
                     indicates direction of (+) strand synthesis"
     primer_bind     complement(4460..4479)
                     /label=F1ori-R
                     /note="F1 origin, reverse primer"
     primer_bind     4670..4691
                     /label=F1ori-F
                     /note="F1 origin, forward primer"
     primer_bind     complement(4845..4864)
                     /label=pRS-marker
                     /note="pRS vectors, use to sequence yeast selectable
                     marker"
     primer_bind     4964..4986
                     /label=pGEX 3'
                     /note="pGEX vectors, reverse primer"
     primer_bind     complement(5024..5042)
                     /label=pBRforEco
                     /note="pBR322 vectors, upsteam of EcoRI site, forward
                     primer"
     promoter        5110..5214
                     /gene="bla"
                     /label=AmpR promoter
     CDS             5215..6075
                     /codon_start=1
                     /gene="bla"
                     /product="beta-lactamase"
                     /label=AmpR
                     /note="confers resistance to ampicillin, carbenicillin, and
                     related antibiotics"
                     /translation="MSIQHFRVALIPFFAAFCLPVFAHPETLVKVKDAEDQLGARVGYI
                     ELDLNSGKILESFRPEERFPMMSTFKVLLCGAVLSRIDAGQEQLGRRIHYSQNDLVEYS
                     PVTEKHLTDGMTVRELCSAAITMSDNTAANLLLTTIGGPKELTAFLHNMGDHVTRLDRW
                     EPELNEAIPNDERDTTMPVAMATTLRKLLTGELLTLASRQQLIDWMEADKVAGPLLRSA
                     LPAGWFIADKSGAGERGSRGIIAALGPDGKPSRIVVIYTTGSQATMDERNRQIAEIGAS
                     LIKHW"
     primer_bind     complement(5433..5452)
                     /label=Amp-R
                     /note="Ampicillin resistance gene, reverse primer"
     rep_origin      6246..6834
                     /direction=RIGHT
                     /label=ori
                     /note="high-copy-number ColE1/pMB1/pBR322/pUC origin of
                     replication"
     primer_bind     6735..6754
                     /label=pBR322ori-F
                     /note="pBR322 origin, forward primer"
ORIGIN
        1 cctgcaggca gctgcgcgct cgctcgctca ctgaggccgc ccgggcgtcg ggcgaccttt
       61 ggtcgcccgg cctcagtgag cgagcgagcg cgcagagagg gagtggccaa ctccatcact
      121 aggggttcct gcggccgcac gcgtgtgtct agactgcaga gggccctgcg tatgagtgca
      181 agtgggtttt aggaccagga tgaggcgggg tgggggtgcc tacctgacga ccgaccccga
      241 cccactggac aagcacccaa cccccattcc ccaaattgcg catcccctat cagagagggg
      301 gaggggaaac aggatgcggc gaggcgcgtg cgcactgcca gcttcagcac cgcggacagt
      361 gccttcgccc ccgcctggcg gcgcgcgcca ccgccgcctc agcactgaag gcgcgctgac
      421 gtcactcgcc ggtcccccgc aaactcccct tcccggccac cttggtcgcg tccgcgccgc
      481 cgccggccca gccggaccgc accacgcgag gcgcgagata ggggggcacg ggcgcgacca
      541 tctgcgctgc ggcgccggcg actcagcgct gcctcagtct gcggtgggca gcggaggagt
      601 cgtgtcgtgc ctgagagcgc agtcgagaag gtaccggatc ctctagagtc gactccggaa
      661 taacttcgta taggatactt tatacgaagt tatgcagaat ggtagctgga ttgtagctgc
      721 tattagcaat atgaaacctc ttaataactt cgtatagcat acattatacg aagttatggc
      781 gcgccaccat ggcgctcctg ctgtgcttcg tgctcctgtg cggagtagtg gatttcgcca
      841 gaagtttgag tatcactact cctgaagaga tgattgaaaa agccaaaggg gaaactgcct
      901 atctgccgtg caaatttacg cttagtcccg aagaccaggg accgctggac atcgagtggc
      961 tgatatcacc agctgataat cagaaggtgg atcaagtgat tattttatat tctggagaca
     1021 aaatttatga tgactactat ccagatctga aaggccgagt acattttacg agtaatgatc
     1081 tcaaatctgg tgatgcatca ataaatgtaa cgaatttaca actgtcagat attggcacat
     1141 atcagtgcaa agtgaaaaaa gctcctggtg ttgcaaataa gaagattcat ctggtagttc
     1201 ttgttaagcc ttcaggtgcg agatgttacg ttgatggatc tgaagaaatt ggaagtgact
     1261 ttaagataaa atgtgaacca aaagaaggtt cacttccatt acagtatgag tggcaaaaat
     1321 tgtctgactc acagaaaatg cccacttcat ggttagcaga aatgacttca tctgttatat
     1381 ctgtaaaaaa tgcctcttct gagtactctg ggacatacag ctgtacagtc agaaacagag
     1441 tgggctctga tcagtgcctg ttgcgtctaa acgttgtccc tccttcaaat aaagctggac
     1501 taattgcagg agccattata ggaactttgc ttgctctagc gctcattggt cttatcatct
     1561 tttgctgtcg taaaaagcgc agagaagaaa aatatgaaaa ggaagttcat cacgatatca
     1621 gggaagatgt gccacctcca aagagccgta cgtccactgc cagaagctac atcggcagta
     1681 atcattcatc cctggggtcc atgtctcctt ccaacatgga aggatattcc aagactcagt
     1741 ataaccaagt accaagtgaa gactttgaac gcactcctca gagtccgact ctcccacctg
     1801 ctaaggtagc tgcccctaat ctaagtcgaa tgggtgcgat tcctgtgatg attccagcac
     1861 agagcaagga tgggtctata gtagagcaga agctgatcag cgaggaggac ctgtaattaa
     1921 ttaattactt gtacagctcg tccatcccac caccaagccc ggcgaacttg gcaactgcgt
     1981 gttcgcgttg tactacgaac atttcattgt cactttcctc taacctttcc aggcggtgat
     2041 caacggcatg gataccgggc atcttgatgt tcccgacggt cttttttgac ctgtaagttg
     2101 ttacgaaaga gcaagacaga tggccaccac catcaacttt cagtgccata tgagtgtatc
     2161 ccctcagacc accatctgct ggatacatca tctctgtatt aggctcccaa cccttggtct
     2221 tcttctgcat cacgggacca ttggagggaa agtttacccc tctgacttgg acgtggtaaa
     2281 cgagacagcc atcctcaagg ctggtgtcct gcatgacggt gacgactcca ccatcttcgt
     2341 atctcgtaac tctttcccaa gtaaaaccct caggaaagga ctgtttaaag aaatcaggaa
     2401 tgcctttcgg gtacttgata aaagtacggc tgccatacat gaacgacgtg gcaagaatgt
     2461 caaaggcaaa tggcaggggt cctccctcga tgactttgat cctcatggtt tgagttccca
     2521 tgtacggatt gccttctcct tcacctgtgc atttgaattg gtggccgttg accgaacctt
     2581 ccatgaccac cttcatacgc atattttcct tgatcagctc ttcgccctta gacaccatgg
     2641 tggcggccgc tggcacggct ccggcctcgg cttcgtcttc gacgagagtc tcgacctcga
     2701 tctccgttcc gccgatgttc agtttggtgg ttttgcggat atctccgtga atcaatatgt
     2761 gctcgtggat caggacgcgc aggtagtgtc ccaacaaccc ccaacaattt ttactcatca
     2821 gatcaataat cgtgtgacct acggtggagc catagacgct caggacgcca aaaccttcgg
     2881 gccccaaaat gaagagaatt gggaacatac cccagctcac gaaaaacagc catgccatgc
     2941 cggtcacgac ctggcggcac cgaccctttg gcacagtatg ataaccctcg atatatgctt
     3001 tggcggcgtg aaaaaatgtg ttcgcgccat agcacaatcc aagacaaaag aagatgactt
     3061 taacatagcc ggttgccatg gcgctggtag ccccccacac gatagtcccg atgtctgaga
     3121 caaggagtcc catggttctc ctgctgtagt cgttgctcag gccggtgagg ttgctcaggc
     3181 ggataaggat gacaggacaa gtgagcagcc aggttgcata gcgcagccac tgcacccggt
     3241 gtcctgtggc aaggtagagc atagagggat tcttaaactc aaaaaagaac tcgagaatca
     3301 ccttaaccat ttcaatggcg cacacataga tctcctccca gccgcatgta gatttccagg
     3361 tttggtaggc atagaacatc agcagcaaaa tgctgaatcc tgctgcaagc cactgcagga
     3421 catttgacgc ggtctgagcg ccgttcgtgc cgcgagattc aatccatccg gcacagtaac
     3481 attgatcctc agggaccagg acggacccgt tcaccaccac aggattagta acgaacaaaa
     3541 gttcgcgtcc gacggcagac aaagcgccgc catagtccat ggtggctagc ataacttcgt
     3601 ataaagtatc ctatacgaag ttatttgcct taacccagaa attatcactg ttattcttta
     3661 gaatggtgca aagaataact tcgtataatg tatgctatac gaagttatga attccgctcg
     3721 agataatcaa cctctggatt acaaaatttg tgaaagattg actggtattc ttaactatgt
     3781 tgctcctttt acgctatgtg gatacgctgc tttaatgcct ttgtatcatg ctattgcttc
     3841 ccgtatggct ttcattttct cctccttgta taaatcctgg ttagttcttg ccacggcgga
     3901 actcatcgcc gcctgccttg cccgctgctg gacaggggct cggctgttgg gcactgacaa
     3961 ttccgtggtg tttatttgtg aaatttgtga tgctattgct ttatttgtaa ccatctagct
     4021 ttatttgtga aatttgtgat gctattgctt tatttgtaac cattataagc tgcaataaac
     4081 aagttaacaa caacaattgc attcatttta tgtttcaggt tcagggggag atgtgggagg
     4141 ttttttaaag cggccgcagg aacccctagt gatggagttg gccactccct ctctgcgcgc
     4201 tcgctcgctc actgaggccg ggcgaccaaa ggtcgcccga cgcccgggct ttgcccgggc
     4261 ggcctcagtg agcgagcgag cgcgcagctg cctgcagggg cgcctgatgc ggtattttct
     4321 ccttacgcat ctgtgcggta tttcacaccg catannnnnn nnnnnnnnnn nnnnnnnnnn
     4381 nnnnnnnnnn nnnnnnnnnn nnnnnnnnnn nnnnnnnnnn nnnnnnnnnn nnnnnnnnnn
     4441 nnnnnnnnnt nnnnnnnnnn nnnnnnnnnn nnnnnnnnnn nnnnnnnnnn nnnnnncnnn
     4501 nnnnnnnnnn nnnnnnnnnn nnnnnnnnnn nnnnnnnnnn nnnnnnnnnn nnnnnnnnnn
     4561 nnnnnnnnnn nnnnnnnnnn nnnnnnnnnn nnnnnnnnnn nnnnnnnnnn nnnnnnnnnn
     4621 nnnnnnnnnn nnnnnnnncc tttgacgttg gagtccacgt tctttaatag tggactcttg
     4681 ttccaaactg gaacaacact caactctatc tcgggctatt cttttgattt ataagggatt
     4741 ttgccgattt cggtctattg gttaaaaaat gagctgattt aacaaaaatt taacgcgaat
     4801 tttaacaaaa tattaacgtt tacaatttta tggtgcactc tcagtacaat ctgctctgat
     4861 gccgcatagt taagccagcc ccgacacccg ccaacacccg ctgacgcgcc ctgacgggct
     4921 tgtctgctcc cggcatccgc ttacagacaa gctgtgaccg tctccgggag ctgcatgtgt
     4981 cagaggtttt caccgtcatc accgaaacgc gcgagacgaa agggcctcgt gatacgccta
     5041 tttttatagg ttaatgtcat gataataatg gtttcttaga cgtcaggtgg cacttttcgg
     5101 ggaaatgtgc gcggaacccc tatttgttta tttttctaaa tacattcaaa tatgtatccg
     5161 ctcatgagac aataaccctg ataaatgctt caataatatt gaaaaaggaa gagtatgagt
     5221 attcaacatt tccgtgtcgc ccttattccc ttttttgcgg cattttgcct tcctgttttt
     5281 gctcacccag aaacgctggt gaaagtaaaa gatgctgaag atcagttggg tgcacgagtg
     5341 ggttacatcg aactggatct caacagcggt aagatccttg agagttttcg ccccgaagaa
     5401 cgttttccaa tgatgagcac ttttaaagtt ctgctatgtg gcgcggtatt atcccgtatt
     5461 gacgccgggc aagagcaact cggtcgccgc atacactatt ctcagaatga cttggttgag
     5521 tactcaccag tcacagaaaa gcatcttacg gatggcatga cagtaagaga attatgcagt
     5581 gctgccataa ccatgagtga taacactgcg gccaacttac ttctgacaac gatcggagga
     5641 ccgaaggagc taaccgcttt tttgcacaac atgggggatc atgtaactcg ccttgatcgt
     5701 tgggaaccgg agctgaatga agccatacca aacgacgagc gtgacaccac gatgcctgta
     5761 gcaatggcaa caacgttgcg caaactatta actggcgaac tacttactct agcttcccgg
     5821 caacaattaa tagactggat ggaggcggat aaagttgcag gaccacttct gcgctcggcc
     5881 cttccggctg gctggtttat tgctgataaa tctggagccg gtgagcgtgg gtctcgcggt
     5941 atcattgcag cactggggcc agatggtaag ccctcccgta tcgtagttat ctacacgacg
     6001 gggagtcagg caactatgga tgaacgaaat agacagatcg ctgagatagg tgcctcactg
     6061 attaagcatt ggtaactgtc agaccaagtt tactcatata tactttagat tgatttaaaa
     6121 cttcattttt aatttaaaag gatctaggtg aagatccttt ttgataatct catgaccaaa
     6181 atcccttaac gtgagttttc gttccactga gcgtcagacc ccgtagaaaa gatcaaagga
     6241 tcttcttgag atcctttttt tctgcgcgta atctgctgct tgcaaacaaa aaaaccaccg
     6301 ctaccagcgg tggtttgttt gccggatcaa gagctaccaa ctctttttcc gaaggtaact
     6361 ggcttcagca gagcgcagat accaaatact gttcttctag tgtagccgta gttaggccac
     6421 cacttcaaga actctgtagc accgcctaca tacctcgctc tgctaatcct gttaccagtg
     6481 gctgctgcca gtggcgataa gtcgtgtctt accgggttgg actcaagacg atagttaccg
     6541 gataaggcgc agcggtcggg ctgaacgggg ggttcgtgca cacagcccag cttggagcga
     6601 acgacctaca ccgaactgag atacctacag cgtgagctat gagaaagcgc cacgcttccc
     6661 gaagggagaa aggcggacag gtatccggta agcggcaggg tcggaacagg agagcgcacg
     6721 agggagcttc cagggggaaa cgcctggtat ctttatagtc ctgtcgggtt tcgccacctc
     6781 tgacttgagc gtcgattttt gtgatgctcg tcaggggggc ggagcctatg gaaaaacgcc
     6841 agcaacgcgg cctttttacg gttcctggcc ttttgctggc cttttgctca catgt
//
