>Addgene plasmid #111391 | pAAV-hSyn-DIO {hCAR}off-{ChETA-mRuby2}on-W3SL | depositor full sequence | sequence record 209258 | pAAV-hSyn-DIO {hCAR}off-{ChETA-mRuby2}on-W3SL sequence 6907 bps
CCTGCAGGCAGCTGCGCGCTCGCTCGCTCACTGAGGCCGCCCGGGCAAAGCCCGGGCGTCGGGCGACCTT
TGGTCGCCCGGCCTCAGTGAGCGAGCGAGCGCGCAGAGAGGGAGTGGCCAACTCCATCACTAGGGGTTCC
TGCGGCCGCACGCGTGTGTCTAGACTGCAGAGGGCCCTGCGTATGAGTGCAAGTGGGTTTTAGGACCAGG
ATGAGGCGGGGTGGGGGTGCCTACCTGACGACCGACCCCGACCCACTGGACAAGCACCCAACCCCCATTC
CCCAAATTGCGCATCCCCTATCAGAGAGGGGGAGGGGAAACAGGATGCGGCGAGGCGCGTGCGCACTGCC
AGCTTCAGCACCGCGGACAGTGCCTTCGCCCCCGCCTGGCGGCGCGCGCCACCGCCGCCTCAGCACTGAA
GGCGCGCTGACGTCACTCGCCGGTCCCCCGCAAACTCCCCTTCCCGGCCACCTTGGTCGCGTCCGCGCCG
CCGCCGGCCCAGCCGGACCGCACCACGCGAGGCGCGAGATAGGGGGGCACGGGCGCGACCATCTGCGCTG
CGGCGCCGGCGACTCAGCGCTGCCTCAGTCTGCGGTGGGCAGCGGAGGAGTCGTGTCGTGCCTGAGAGCG
CAGTCGAGAAGGTACCGGATCCTCTAGAGTCGACTCCGGAATAACTTCGTATAGGATACTTTATACGAAG
TTATGCAGAATGGTAGCTGGATTGTAGCTGCTATTAGCAATATGAAACCTCTTAATAACTTCGTATAGCA
TACATTATACGAAGTTATGGCGCGCCACCATGGCGCTCCTGCTGTGCTTCGTGCTCCTGTGCGGAGTAGT
GGATTTCGCCAGAAGTTTGAGTATCACTACTCCTGAAGAGATGATTGAAAAAGCCAAAGGGGAAACTGCC
TATCTGCCGTGCAAATTTACGCTTAGTCCCGAAGACCAGGGACCGCTGGACATCGAGTGGCTGATATCAC
CAGCTGATAATCAGAAGGTGGATCAAGTGATTATTTTATATTCTGGAGACAAAATTTATGATGACTACTA
TCCAGATCTGAAAGGCCGAGTACATTTTACGAGTAATGATCTCAAATCTGGTGATGCATCAATAAATGTA
ACGAATTTACAACTGTCAGATATTGGCACATATCAGTGCAAAGTGAAAAAAGCTCCTGGTGTTGCAAATA
AGAAGATTCATCTGGTAGTTCTTGTTAAGCCTTCAGGTGCGAGATGTTACGTTGATGGATCTGAAGAAAT
TGGAAGTGACTTTAAGATAAAATGTGAACCAAAAGAAGGTTCACTTCCATTACAGTATGAGTGGCAAAAA
TTGTCTGACTCACAGAAAATGCCCACTTCATGGTTAGCAGAAATGACTTCATCTGTTATATCTGTAAAAA
ATGCCTCTTCTGAGTACTCTGGGACATACAGCTGTACAGTCAGAAACAGAGTGGGCTCTGATCAGTGCCT
GTTGCGTCTAAACGTTGTCCCTCCTTCAAATAAAGCTGGACTAATTGCAGGAGCCATTATAGGAACTTTG
CTTGCTCTAGCGCTCATTGGTCTTATCATCTTTTGCTGTCGTAAAAAGCGCAGAGAAGAAAAATATGAAA
AGGAAGTTCATCACGATATCAGGGAAGATGTGCCACCTCCAAAGAGCCGTACGTCCACTGCCAGAAGCTA
CATCGGCAGTAATCATTCATCCCTGGGGTCCATGTCTCCTTCCAACATGGAAGGATATTCCAAGACTCAG
TATAACCAAGTACCAAGTGAAGACTTTGAACGCACTCCTCAGAGTCCGACTCTCCCACCTGCTAAGGTAG
CTGCCCCTAATCTAAGTCGAATGGGTGCGATTCCTGTGATGATTCCAGCACAGAGCAAGGATGGGTCTAT
AGTAGAGCAGAAGCTGATCAGCGAGGAGGACCTGTAATTAATTAATTACTTGTACAGCTCGTCCATCCCA
CCACCAAGCCCGGCGAACTTGGCAACTGCGTGTTCGCGTTGTACTACGAACATTTCATTGTCACTTTCCT
CTAACCTTTCCAGGCGGTGATCAACGGCATGGATACCGGGCATCTTGATGTTCCCGACGGTCTTTTTTGA
CCTGTAAGTTGTTACGAAAGAGCAAGACAGATGGCCACCACCATCAACTTTCAGTGCCATATGAGTGTAT
CCCCTCAGACCACCATCTGCTGGATACATCATCTCTGTATTAGGCTCCCAACCCTTGGTCTTCTTCTGCA
TCACGGGACCATTGGAGGGAAAGTTTACCCCTCTGACTTGGACGTGGTAAACGAGACAGCCATCCTCAAG
GCTGGTGTCCTGCATGACGGTGACGACTCCACCATCTTCGTATCTCGTAACTCTTTCCCAAGTAAAACCC
TCAGGAAAGGACTGTTTAAAGAAATCAGGAATGCCTTTCGGGTACTTGATAAAAGTACGGCTGCCATACA
TGAACGACGTGGCAAGAATGTCAAAGGCAAATGGCAGGGGTCCTCCCTCGATGACTTTGATCCTCATGGT
TTGAGTTCCCATGTACGGATTGCCTTCTCCTTCACCTGTGCATTTGAATTGGTGGCCGTTGACCGAACCT
TCCATGACCACCTTCATACGCATATTTTCCTTGATCAGCTCTTCGCCCTTAGACACCATGGTGGCGGCCG
CTGGCACGGCTCCGGCCTCGGCTTCGTCTTCGACGAGAGTCTCGACCTCGATCTCCGTTCCGCCGATGTT
CAGTTTGGTGGTTTTGCGGATATCTCCGTGAATCAATATGTGCTCGTGGATCAGGACGCGCAGGTAGTGT
CCCAACAACCCCCAACAATTTTTACTCATCAGATCAATAATCGTGTGACCTACGGTGGAGCCATAGACGC
TCAGGACGCCAAAACCTTCGGGCCCCAAAATGAAGAGAATTGGGAACATACCCCAGCTCACGAAAAACAG
CCATGCCATGCCGGTCACGACCTGGCGGCACCGACCCTTTGGCACAGTATGATAACCCTCGATATATGCT
TTGGCGGCGTGAAAAAATGTGTTCGCGCCATAGCACAATCCAAGACAAAAGAAGATGACTTTAACATAGC
CGGTTGCCATGGCGCTGGTAGCCCCCCACACGATAGTCCCGATGTCTGAGACAAGGAGTCCCATGGTTCT
CCTGCTGTAGTCGTTGCTCAGGCCGGTGAGGTTGCTCAGGCGGATAAGGATGACAGGACAAGTGAGCAGC
CAGGTTGCATAGCGCAGCCACTGCACCCGGTGTCCTGTGGCAAGGTAGAGCATAGAGGGATTCTTAAACT
CAAAAAAGAACTCGAGAATCACCTTAACCATTTCAATGGCGCACACATAGATCTCCTCCCAGCCGCATGT
AGATTTCCAGGTTTGGTAGGCATAGAACATCAGCAGCAAAATGCTGAATCCTGCTGCAAGCCACTGCAGG
ACATTTGACGCGGTCTGAGCGCCGTTCGTGCCGCGAGATTCAATCCATCCGGCACAGTAACATTGATCCT
CAGGGACCAGGACGGACCCGTTCACCACCACAGGATTAGTAACGAACAAAAGTTCGCGTCCGACGGCAGA
CAAAGCGCCGCCATAGTCCATGGTGGCTAGCATAACTTCGTATAAAGTATCCTATACGAAGTTATTTGCC
TTAACCCAGAAATTATCACTGTTATTCTTTAGAATGGTGCAAAGAATAACTTCGTATAATGTATGCTATA
CGAAGTTATGAATTCCGCTCGAGATAATCAACCTCTGGATTACAAAATTTGTGAAAGATTGACTGGTATT
CTTAACTATGTTGCTCCTTTTACGCTATGTGGATACGCTGCTTTAATGCCTTTGTATCATGCTATTGCTT
CCCGTATGGCTTTCATTTTCTCCTCCTTGTATAAATCCTGGTTAGTTCTTGCCACGGCGGAACTCATCGC
CGCCTGCCTTGCCCGCTGCTGGACAGGGGCTCGGCTGTTGGGCACTGACAATTCCGTGGTGTTTATTTGT
GAAATTTGTGATGCTATTGCTTTATTTGTAACCATCTAGCTTTATTTGTGAAATTTGTGATGCTATTGCT
TTATTTGTAACCATTATAAGCTGCAATAAACAAGTTAACAACAACAATTGCATTCATTTTATGTTTCAGG
TTCAGGGGGAGATGTGGGAGGTTTTTTAAAGCGGCCGCAGGAACCCCTAGTGATGGAGTTGGCCACTCCC
TCTCTGCGCGCTCGCTCGCTCACTGAGGCCGGGCGACCAAAGGTCGCCCGACGCCCGGGCTTTGCCCGGG
CGGCCTCAGTGAGCGAGCGAGCGCGCAGCTGCCTGCAGGGGCGCCTGATGCGGTATTTTCTCCTTACGCA
TCTGTGCGGTATTTCACACCGCATA
[142 nt withheld, positions 4366-4507]
C
[141 nt withheld, positions 4509-4649]
CCTTTGACGTTGGAGTCCACGTTCTTTAATAGTGGACTCTTGTTCCAAACTGGAACAACACTCAACTCTA
TCTCGGGCTATTCTTTTGATTTATAAGGGATTTTGCCGATTTCGGTCTATTGGTTAAAAAATGAGCTGAT
TTAACAAAAATTTAACGCGAATTTTAACAAAATATTAACGTTTACAATTTTATGGTGCACTCTCAGTACA
ATCTGCTCTGATGCCGCATAGTTAAGCCAGCCCCGACACCCGCCAACACCCGCTGACGCGCCCTGACGGG
CTTGTCTGCTCCCGGCATCCGCTTACAGACAAGCTGTGACCGTCTCCGGGAGCTGCATGTGTCAGAGGTT
TTCACCGTCATCACCGAAACGCGCGAGACGAAAGGGCCTCGTGATACGCCTATTTTTATAGGTTAATGTC
ATGATAATAATGGTTTCTTAGACGTCAGGTGGCACTTTTCGGGGAAATGTGCGCGGAACCCCTATTTGTT
TATTTTTCTAAATACATTCAAATATGTATCCGCTCATGAGACAATAACCCTGATAAATGCTTCAATAATA
TTGAAAAAGGAAGAGTATGAGTATTCAACATTTCCGTGTCGCCCTTATTCCCTTTTTTGCGGCATTTTGC
CTTCCTGTTTTTGCTCACCCAGAAACGCTGGTGAAAGTAAAAGATGCTGAAGATCAGTTGGGTGCACGAG
TGGGTTACATCGAACTGGATCTCAACAGCGGTAAGATCCTTGAGAGTTTTCGCCCCGAAGAACGTTTTCC
AATGATGAGCACTTTTAAAGTTCTGCTATGTGGCGCGGTATTATCCCGTATTGACGCCGGGCAAGAGCAA
CTCGGTCGCCGCATACACTATTCTCAGAATGACTTGGTTGAGTACTCACCAGTCACAGAAAAGCATCTTA
CGGATGGCATGACAGTAAGAGAATTATGCAGTGCTGCCATAACCATGAGTGATAACACTGCGGCCAACTT
ACTTCTGACAACGATCGGAGGACCGAAGGAGCTAACCGCTTTTTTGCACAACATGGGGGATCATGTAACT
CGCCTTGATCGTTGGGAACCGGAGCTGAATGAAGCCATACCAAACGACGAGCGTGACACCACGATGCCTG
TAGCAATGGCAACAACGTTGCGCAAACTATTAACTGGCGAACTACTTACTCTAGCTTCCCGGCAACAATT
AATAGACTGGATGGAGGCGGATAAAGTTGCAGGACCACTTCTGCGCTCGGCCCTTCCGGCTGGCTGGTTT
ATTGCTGATAAATCTGGAGCCGGTGAGCGTGGGTCTCGCGGTATCATTGCAGCACTGGGGCCAGATGGTA
AGCCCTCCCGTATCGTAGTTATCTACACGACGGGGAGTCAGGCAACTATGGATGAACGAAATAGACAGAT
CGCTGAGATAGGTGCCTCACTGATTAAGCATTGGTAACTGTCAGACCAAGTTTACTCATATATACTTTAG
ATTGATTTAAAACTTCATTTTTAATTTAAAAGGATCTAGGTGAAGATCCTTTTTGATAATCTCATGACCA
AAATCCCTTAACGTGAGTTTTCGTTCCACTGAGCGTCAGACCCCGTAGAAAAGATCAAAGGATCTTCTTG
AGATCCTTTTTTTCTGCGCGTAATCTGCTGCTTGCAAACAAAAAAACCACCGCTACCAGCGGTGGTTTGT
TTGCCGGATCAAGAGCTACCAACTCTTTTTCCGAAGGTAACTGGCTTCAGCAGAGCGCAGATACCAAATA
CTGTTCTTCTAGTGTAGCCGTAGTTAGGCCACCACTTCAAGAACTCTGTAGCACCGCCTACATACCTCGC
TCTGCTAATCCTGTTACCAGTGGCTGCTGCCAGTGGCGATAAGTCGTGTCTTACCGGGTTGGACTCAAGA
CGATAGTTACCGGATAAGGCGCAGCGGTCGGGCTGAACGGGGGGTTCGTGCACACAGCCCAGCTTGGAGC
GAACGACCTACACCGAACTGAGATACCTACAGCGTGAGCTATGAGAAAGCGCCACGCTTCCCGAAGGGAG
AAAGGCGGACAGGTATCCGGTAAGCGGCAGGGTCGGAACAGGAGAGCGCACGAGGGAGCTTCCAGGGGGA
AACGCCTGGTATCTTTATAGTCCTGTCGGGTTTCGCCACCTCTGACTTGAGCGTCGATTTTTGTGATGCT
CGTCAGGGGGGCGGAGCCTATGGAAAAACGCCAGCAACGCGGCCTTTTTACGGTTCCTGGCCTTTTGCTG
GCCTTTTGCTCACATGTT
Features (pLannotate 1.2.2; 24 found; start..end, strand, type, name):
      1..141     -  repeat_region  AAV2 ITR: inverted terminal repeat of adeno-associated virus serotype 2 inverted
    186..633     +  promoter       hSyn promoter: human synapsin I promoter; confers neuron-specific expression (Kügler et al., 2003)
    647..664     +  misc_feature   MCS (fragment): pUC18/19 multiple cloning site
    671..704     +  protein_bind   lox2272: Cre-mediated recombination occurs in the 8-bp core sequence (GGATACTT). lox2272 sites are compatible with each other, but incompatible with loxP or loxN sites (Lee and Saito, 1988). Cre recombinase
    705..754     -  intron         β-globin intron (fragment): internally truncated intron from human β-globin
    755..788     +  protein_bind   loxP: Cre-mediated recombination occurs in the 8-bp core sequence (GCATACAT). Cre recombinase
    800..1894    +  CDS            CXADR: CXAR_HUMAN - Also known as CAR. Experimental evidence at protein level: Swiss-Prot protein existence level 1. (Microbial infection) Acts as a receptor for Coxsackievirus B1 to B6. From Homo sapiens (Human).
   1939..2649    -  CDS            mRuby2: mRuby2 is a basic (constitutively fluorescent) red fluorescent protein published in 2012, derived from Entacmaea quadricolor. It has moderate acid sensitivity.
   2665..3591    -  CDS            ChR2(H134R): H134R mutant of an N-terminal fragment of channelrhodopsin-2 from the alga Chlamydomonas reinhardtii (Nagel et al., 2005) blue light-activated cation channel
   3602..3635    -  protein_bind   lox2272: Cre-mediated recombination occurs in the 8-bp core sequence (GGATACTT). lox2272 sites are compatible with each other, but incompatible with loxP or loxN sites (Lee and Saito, 1988). Cre recombinase
   3636..3685    -  intron         β-globin intron (fragment): internally truncated intron from human β-globin
   3686..3719    -  protein_bind   loxP: Cre-mediated recombination occurs in the 8-bp core sequence (GCATACAT). Cre recombinase
   3736..3893    +  misc_feature   WPRE (fragment): woodchuck hepatitis virus posttranscriptional regulatory element
   3899..3983    +  misc_feature   WPRE (fragment): woodchuck hepatitis virus posttranscriptional regulatory element
   3982..4025    -  polyA_signal   SV40 poly(A) signal (fragment): SV40 polyadenylation signal
   4029..4096    -  polyA_signal   SV40 poly(A) signal (fragment): SV40 polyadenylation signal
   4169..4309    +  repeat_region  AAV2 ITR: inverted terminal repeat of adeno-associated virus serotype 2 inverted
   4314..4365    -  misc_feature   bom (fragment): basis of mobility region from pBR322
   4384..4839    +  rep_origin     f1 ori (sequence partly withheld): f1 bacteriophage origin of replication; arrow indicates direction of (+) strand synthesis
   4840..4889    -  misc_feature   bom (fragment): basis of mobility region from pBR322
   4991..5026    -  CDS            rop (fragment): Rop protein, which maintains plasmids at low copy number; rop
   5121..5225    +  promoter       AmpR promoter: bla
   5226..6086    +  CDS            AmpR: β-lactamase; bla; confers resistance to ampicillin, carbenicillin, and related antibiotics
   6257..6845    +  rep_origin     ori: high-copy-number ColE1/pMB1/pBR322/pUC origin of replication
