[The description below was written by a language model from this plasmid's Addgene catalogue record, the feature table of its GenBank file and pLannotate feature annotations shown in this document.]
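Description:
pAAV-hSyn-DIO {hCAR}off-{ChETA-mRuby2}on-W3SL is an adeno-associated virus transfer plasmid of about 6.9 kb for neuron-restricted, Cre-switchable expression in mammalian cells. Its bacterial backbone carries a high-copy ColE1/pUC-type origin, an f1 phage origin and a beta-lactamase gene for ampicillin selection. The expression cassette lies between two AAV2 inverted terminal repeats, which allow it to be packaged into recombinant AAV particles. The catalogued size and the two sequence records differ by a few tens of base pairs, but their feature maps agree.

Between the ITRs, the human synapsin I promoter drives a double-floxed (DIO) cassette bounded by oppositely oriented lox2272 and loxP pairs. Inside it, two open reading frames sit tail to tail. Human CAR (CXADR, the coxsackievirus and adenovirus receptor) with a C-terminal Myc tag is in the sense orientation. ChETA, catalogued as channelrhodopsin-2 E123T/H134R, is fused at its C terminus to the red fluorescent protein mRuby2 and lies on the opposite strand. The automated annotation labels this opsin only as ChR2(H134R).

Without Cre, neurons express hCAR, which makes them receptive to infection by canine adenovirus type 2 (CAV-2). When Cre is present, recombination inverts and locks the cassette, which switches hCAR off and places ChETA-mRuby2 under the promoter for blue-light activation and red labelling. Downstream is the compact W3SL element, annotated as WPRE fragments plus SV40 polyadenylation fragments, which supports transcript processing while saving packaging capacity. The record links the construct to a receptor complementation strategy in which supplying hCAR overcomes CAV-2 tropism limits for efficient retrograde targeting of neurons, presumably with CAV-2 delivering the Cre.
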