Addgene plasmid #111391: pAAV-hSyn-DIO {hCAR}off-{ChETA-mRuby2}on-W3SL
Purpose: AAV vector with hSynapsin promoter, Cre-OFF hCAR (for efficient CAV-2 infection), Cre-ON ChETA-mRuby2 (for optogenetic activation), and W3SL regulatory cassette (for maximize cloning capacity)
Depositing lab: Adam Kepecs. Depositing organization: Cold Spring Harbor Laboratory. Publication: A Viral Receptor Complementation Strategy to Overcome CAV-2 Tropism for Efficient Retrograde Targeting of Neurons. Li SJ, Vaughan A, Sturgill JF, Kepecs A. Neuron. 2018 Jun 6;98(5):905-917.e5. doi: 10.1016/j.neuron.2018.05.028. PubMed 29879392.
Backbone
  Vector backbone: pAAV
  Backbone size w/o insert (bp): 4115
  Total vector size (bp): 6868
  Vector type: Mammalian Expression, AAV
Growth in bacteria
  Bacterial resistance: Ampicillin, 100 μg/mL
  Growth temperature: 30°C
  Growth strain: NEB Stable
  Growth instructions: Stbl3
  Copy number: High Copy
Gene/Insert 1
  Gene/Insert name: hCAR (alt name: human CAR variant 1)
  Species: H. sapiens (human)
  Insert size (bp): 1095
  GenBank ID: NM_001338
  Entrez Gene: CXADR (a.k.a. CAR, CAR4/6, HCAR)
  Promoter: hSynapsin
  Tag / fusion protein: Myc (C terminal on insert)
  Cloning method: Restriction Enzyme; 5′ cloning site AscI (not destroyed); 3′ cloning site PacI (not destroyed)
  Sequencing primers: 5′ CCAAATTGCGCATCCCCTATC
Gene/Insert 2
  Gene/Insert name: ChETA-mRuby2 (alt name: hChR2(E123T/H134R)-mRuby2)
  Species: Synthetic
  Insert size (bp): 1653
  Promoter: hSynapsin
  Tag / fusion protein: mRuby2 (C terminal on insert)
  Cloning method: Restriction Enzyme; 5′ cloning site PacI (not destroyed); 3′ cloning site NheI (not destroyed)
  Sequencing primers: 5′ cttgtacagctcgtccatcccaccaccaagcccggcgaacttggcaactgcgtgt; 3′ GCAGCGTATCCACATAGCG
Resource information
  A portion of this plasmid was derived from a plasmid made by: Backbone comes from plasmid pAAV-Ef1a-DIO-{ChETA-EYFP} (Addgene, Plasmid #26968); W3SL cassette comes from plasmid pAAV-CW3SL-EGFP (Addgene, Plasmid #61463).
Terms and licenses: Academic/Nonprofit Terms; Industry Terms: Not Available to Industry
How to cite: pAAV-hSyn-DIO {hCAR}off-{ChETA-mRuby2}on-W3SL was a gift from Adam Kepecs (Addgene plasmid # 111391 ; http://n2t.net/addgene:111391 ; RRID:Addgene_111391)
